Addgene plasmid #46453: pGEX Matk-SH2
Depositing lab: Bruce Mayer. Depositing organization: University of Connecticut Health Center. Publication: High-throughput phosphotyrosine profiling using SH2 domains. Machida K, Thompson CM, Dierck K, Jablonowski K, Karkkainen S, Liu B, Zhang H, Nash PD, Newman DK, Nollau P, Pawson T, Renkema GH, Saksela K, Schiller MR, Shin DG, Mayer BJ. Mol Cell. 2007 Jun 22;26(6):899-915. 10.1016/j.molcel.2007.05.031 PubMed 17588523.
Backbone
  Vector backbone: pGEX6P1
  Backbone manufacturer: GE Healthcare Biosciences
  Backbone size w/o insert (bp): 4900
  Vector type: Bacterial Expression
Growth in bacteria
  Bacterial resistance: Ampicillin, 100 μg/mL
  Growth temperature: 37°C
  Growth strain: DH5alpha
  Copy number: Low Copy
Gene/Insert
  Gene/Insert name: Matk (alt names: MATK; CHK; CTK; HYL; Lsk; HYLTK; HHYLTK; MGC1708; MGC2101; DKFZp434N1212; MATK)
  Species: H. sapiens (human)
  Insert size (bp): 349
  Mutation: contains amino acids 111-222
  Entrez Gene: MATK (a.k.a. CHK, CTK, HHYLTK, HYL, HYLTK, Lsk)
  Promoter: Tac
  Tag / fusion protein: GST (N terminal on backbone); PreScission (N terminal on backbone)
  Cloning method: Restriction Enzyme; 5′ cloning site BamHI (not destroyed); 3′ cloning site EcoRI (not destroyed)
  Sequencing primers: 5′ pGEX-5; 3′ pGEX-3
Terms and licenses: Academic/Nonprofit Terms; Industry Terms: Not Available to Industry
Depositor comments: The molecular weight of the GST fusion protein is approximately 37.6 kDa
How to cite: pGEX Matk-SH2 was a gift from Bruce Mayer (Addgene plasmid # 46453 ; http://n2t.net/addgene:46453 ; RRID:Addgene_46453)
