[The description below was written by a language model from this plasmid's Addgene catalogue record and pLannotate feature annotations shown in this document.]
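Description:
pGEX Matk-SH2 is a bacterial expression plasmid built on the pGEX6P1 backbone for producing the SH2 domain of human MATK (also known as CHK, CTK, HYL or Lsk) as a glutathione S-transferase fusion in E. coli. The insert, about 349 bp encoding amino acids 111–222 of MATK, was cloned between the BamHI and EcoRI sites, both of which are retained. It sits in frame downstream of the Schistosoma japonicum GST coding sequence and a PreScission protease recognition site. The fusion can therefore be captured through the N-terminal GST moiety, and the tag can be cleaved off if desired. The depositor gives the fusion protein's mass as roughly 37.6 kDa.

Expression is driven by the tac promoter, a strong trp/lac hybrid, followed by a lac operator. The plasmid carries its own lacI gene under the lacIq promoter, so the repressor keeps transcription off until IPTG is added. The annotated sequence of 5,309 nt also shows a ColE1/pMB1-type origin of replication and the β-lactamase gene with its promoter for ampicillin selection. Backbone remnants are annotated as well, including bom and rop fragments, a partial yciV sequence, and a lac promoter/operator with a lacZα fragment downstream of lacI. The catalogue lists the plasmid as low copy, whereas the automated annotation labels the origin generically as high-copy.

The associated publication concerns high-throughput phosphotyrosine profiling with SH2 domains, which suggests the purified GST-SH2 protein serves as a probe for tyrosine-phosphorylated binding partners.
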