Features (pLannotate 1.2.2; 17 found; start..end, strand, type, name):
      6..107     -  CDS            yciV (fragment): RNAAM_ECOLI - Also known as trpH From Escherichia coli (strain K12).
    183..211     +  promoter       tac promoter: strong E. coli promoter; hybrid between the trp and lac UV5 promoters
    219..235     +  protein_bind   lac operator: The lac repressor binds to the lac operator to inhibit transcription in E. coli. This inhibition can be relieved by adding lactose or isopropyl-β-D-thiogalactopyranoside (IPTG). lac repressor encoded by lacI
    258..911     +  CDS            GST26_SCHJA: Experimental evidence at protein level: Swiss-Prot protein existence level 1. GST isoenzymes appear to play a central role in the parasite detoxification system. Other functions are also suspected including a role in increasing the solubility of haematin in the parasite gut. From Schistosoma japonicum (Blood fluke).
    951..1286    +  CDS            MATK (fragment): MATK_HUMAN - Also known as CTK, HYL. Experimental evidence at protein level: Swiss-Prot protein existence level 1. Could play a significant role in the signal transduction of hematopoietic cells. May regulate tyrosine kinase activity of SRC- family members in brain by specifically phosphorylating their C- terminal regulatory tyrosine residue which acts as a negative regulatory site. It may play an inhibitory role in the control of T- cell proliferation. From Homo sapiens (Human).
   1326..1365    +  CDS            rop (fragment): Rop protein, which maintains plasmids at low copy number; rop
   1467..1507    +  misc_feature   bom (fragment): basis of mobility region from pBR322
   1612..1716    +  promoter       AmpR promoter: bla
   1717..2577    +  CDS            AmpR: β-lactamase; bla; confers resistance to ampicillin, carbenicillin, and related antibiotics
   2748..3336    +  rep_origin     ori: high-copy-number ColE1/pMB1/pBR322/pUC origin of replication
   3522..3573    -  misc_feature   bom (fragment): basis of mobility region from pBR322
   3580..3657    +  promoter       lacIq promoter: lacI (mutant); In the lacIq allele, a single base change in the promoter boosts expression of the lacI gene about 10-fold.
   3658..4740    +  CDS            lacI: lac repressor; lacI; The lac repressor binds to the lac operator to inhibit transcription in E. coli. This inhibition can be relieved by adding lactose or isopropyl-β-D-thiogalactopyranoside (IPTG).
   4753..4774    +  protein_bind   CAP binding site: CAP binding activates transcription in the presence of cAMP. E. coli catabolite activator protein
   4789..4819    +  promoter       lac promoter: promoter for the E. coli lac operon
   4827..4843    +  protein_bind   lac operator: The lac repressor binds to the lac operator to inhibit transcription in E. coli. This inhibition can be relieved by adding lactose or isopropyl-β-D-thiogalactopyranoside (IPTG). lac repressor encoded by lacI
   4863..5036    +  CDS            lacZα: LacZα fragment of β-galactosidase; lacZ fragment
>Addgene plasmid #46453 | pGEX Matk-SH2 | depositor full sequence | sequence record 65627 | Full Sequence
ACGTTATCGACTGCACGGTGCACCAATGCTTCTGGCGTCAGGCAGCCATCGGAAGCTGTGGTATGGCTGT
GCAGGTCGTAAATCACTGCATAATTCGTGTCGCTCAAGGCGCACTCCCGTTCTGGATAATGTTTTTTGCG
CCGACATCATAACGGTTCTGGCAAATATTCTGAAATGAGCTGTTGACAATTAATCATCGGCTCGTATAAT
GTGTGGAATTGTGAGCGGATAACAATTTCACACAGGAAACAGTATTCATGTCCCCTATACTAGGTTATTG
GAAAATTAAGGGCCTTGTGCAACCCACTCGACTTCTTTTGGAATATCTTGAAGAAAAATATGAAGAGCAT
TTGTATGAGCGCGATGAAGGTGATAAATGGCGAAACAAAAAGTTTGAATTGGGTTTGGAGTTTCCCAATC
TTCCTTATTATATTGATGGTGATGTTAAATTAACACAGTCTATGGCCATCATACGTTATATAGCTGACAA
GCACAACATGTTGGGTGGTTGTCCAAAAGAGCGTGCAGAGATTTCAATGCTTGAAGGAGCGGTTTTGGAT
ATTAGATACGGTGTTTCGAGAATTGCATATAGTAAAGACTTTGAAACTCTCAAAGTTGATTTTCTTAGCA
AGCTACCTGAAATGCTGAAAATGTTCGAAGATCGTTTATGTCATAAAACATATTTAAATGGTGATCATGT
AACCCATCCTGACTTCATGTTGTATGACGCTCTTGATGTTGTTTTATACATGGACCCAATGTGCCTGGAT
GCGTTCCCAAAATTAGTTTGTTTTAAAAAACGTATTGAAGCTATCCCACAAATTGATAAGTACTTGAAAT
CCAGCAAGTATATAGCATGGCCTTTGCAGGGCTGGCAAGCCACGTTTGGTGGTGGCGACCATCCTCCAAA
ATCGGATCTGGAAGTTCTGTTCCAGGGGCCCCTGGGATCCGCCCTCTCCGCAGACCCCAAGCTCAGCCTC
ATGCCGTGGTTCCACGGGAAGATCTCGGGCCAGGAGGCTGTCCAGCAGCTGCAGCCTCCCGAGGATGGGC
TGTTCCTGGTGCGGGAGTCCGCGCGCCACCCCGGCGACTACGTCCTGTGCGTGAGCTTTGGCCGCGACGT
CATCCACTACCGCGTGCTGCACCGCGACGGCCACCTCACAATCGATGAGGCCGTGTTCTTCTGCAACCTC
ATGGACATGGTGGAGCATTACAGCAAGGACAAGGGCGCTATCTGCACCAAGCTGGTGAGACCAAAGCGGA
AACACGGGACCAAGTCGGCCGAGGAGGGAATTCTATGAGCGGCCGCATCGTGACTGACTGACGATCTGCC
TCGCGCGTTTCGGTGATGACGGTGAAAACCTCTGACACATGCAGCTCCCGGAGACGGTCACAGCTTGTCT
GTAAGCGGATGCCGGGAGCAGACAAGCCCGTCAGGGCGCGTCAGCGGGTGTTGGCGGGTGTCGGGGCGCA
GCCATGACCCAGTCACGTAGCGATAGCGGAGTGTATAATTCTTGAAGACGAAAGGGCCTCGTGATACGCC
TATTTTTATAGGTTAATGTCATGATAATAATGGTTTCTTAGACGTCAGGTGGCACTTTTCGGGGAAATGT
GCGCGGAACCCCTATTTGTTTATTTTTCTAAATACATTCAAATATGTATCCGCTCATGAGACAATAACCC
TGATAAATGCTTCAATAATATTGAAAAAGGAAGAGTATGAGTATTCAACATTTCCGTGTCGCCCTTATTC
CCTTTTTTGCGGCATTTTGCCTTCCTGTTTTTGCTCACCCAGAAACGCTGGTGAAAGTAAAAGATGCTGA
AGATCAGTTGGGTGCACGAGTGGGTTACATCGAACTGGATCTCAACAGCGGTAAGATCCTTGAGAGTTTT
CGCCCCGAAGAACGTTTTCCAATGATGAGCACTTTTAAAGTTCTGCTATGTGGCGCGGTATTATCCCGTG
TTGACGCCGGGCAAGAGCAACTCGGTCGCCGCATACACTATTCTCAGAATGACTTGGTTGAGTACTCACC
AGTCACAGAAAAGCATCTTACGGATGGCATGACAGTAAGAGAATTATGCAGTGCTGCCATAACCATGAGT
GATAACACTGCGGCCAACTTACTTCTGACAACGATCGGAGGACCGAAGGAGCTAACCGCTTTTTTGCACA
ACATGGGGGATCATGTAACTCGCCTTGATCGTTGGGAACCGGAGCTGAATGAAGCCATACCAAACGACGA
GCGTGACACCACGATGCCTGCAGCAATGGCAACAACGTTGCGCAAACTATTAACTGGCGAACTACTTACT
CTAGCTTCCCGGCAACAATTAATAGACTGGATGGAGGCGGATAAAGTTGCAGGACCACTTCTGCGCTCGG
CCCTTCCGGCTGGCTGGTTTATTGCTGATAAATCTGGAGCCGGTGAGCGTGGGTCTCGCGGTATCATTGC
AGCACTGGGGCCAGATGGTAAGCCCTCCCGTATCGTAGTTATCTACACGACGGGGAGTCAGGCAACTATG
GATGAACGAAATAGACAGATCGCTGAGATAGGTGCCTCACTGATTAAGCATTGGTAACTGTCAGACCAAG
TTTACTCATATATACTTTAGATTGATTTAAAACTTCATTTTTAATTTAAAAGGATCTAGGTGAAGATCCT
TTTTGATAATCTCATGACCAAAATCCCTTAACGTGAGTTTTCGTTCCACTGAGCGTCAGACCCCGTAGAA
AAGATCAAAGGATCTTCTTGAGATCCTTTTTTTCTGCGCGTAATCTGCTGCTTGCAAACAAAAAAACCAC
CGCTACCAGCGGTGGTTTGTTTGCCGGATCAAGAGCTACCAACTCTTTTTCCGAAGGTAACTGGCTTCAG
CAGAGCGCAGATACCAAATACTGTCCTTCTAGTGTAGCCGTAGTTAGGCCACCACTTCAAGAACTCTGTA
GCACCGCCTACATACCTCGCTCTGCTAATCCTGTTACCAGTGGCTGCTGCCAGTGGCGATAAGTCGTGTC
TTACCGGGTTGGACTCAAGACGATAGTTACCGGATAAGGCGCAGCGGTCGGGCTGAACGGGGGGTTCGTG
CACACAGCCCAGCTTGGAGCGAACGACCTACACCGAACTGAGATACCTACAGCGTGAGCTATGAGAAAGC
GCCACGCTTCCCGAAGGGAGAAAGGCGGACAGGTATCCGGTAAGCGGCAGGGTCGGAACAGGAGAGCGCA
CGAGGGAGCTTCCAGGGGGAAACGCCTGGTATCTTTATAGTCCTGTCGGGTTTCGCCACCTCTGACTTGA
GCGTCGATTTTTGTGATGCTCGTCAGGGGGGCGGAGCCTATGGAAAAACGCCAGCAACGCGGCCTTTTTA
CGGTTCCTGGCCTTTTGCTGGCCTTTTGCTCACATGTTCTTTCCTGCGTTATCCCCTGATTCTGTGGATA
ACCGTATTACCGCCTTTGAGTGAGCTGATACCGCTCGCCGCAGCCGAACGACCGAGCGCAGCGAGTCAGT
GAGCGAGGAAGCGGAAGAGCGCCTGATGCGGTATTTTCTCCTTACGCATCTGTGCGGTATTTCACACCGC
ATAAATTCCGACACCATCGAATGGTGCAAAACCTTTCGCGGTATGGCATGATAGCGCCCGGAAGAGAGTC
AATTCAGGGTGGTGAATGTGAAACCAGTAACGTTATACGATGTCGCAGAGTATGCCGGTGTCTCTTATCA
GACCGTTTCCCGCGTGGTGAACCAGGCCAGCCACGTTTCTGCGAAAACGCGGGAAAAAGTGGAAGCGGCG
ATGGCGGAGCTGAATTACATTCCCAACCGCGTGGCACAACAACTGGCGGGCAAACAGTCGTTGCTGATTG
GCGTTGCCACCTCCAGTCTGGCCCTGCACGCGCCGTCGCAAATTGTCGCGGCGATTAAATCTCGCGCCGA
TCAACTGGGTGCCAGCGTGGTGGTGTCGATGGTAGAACGAAGCGGCGTCGAAGCCTGTAAAGCGGCGGTG
CACAATCTTCTCGCGCAACGCGTCAGTGGGCTGATCATTAACTATCCGCTGGATGACCAGGATGCCATTG
CTGTGGAAGCTGCCTGCACTAATGTTCCGGCGTTATTTCTTGATGTCTCTGACCAGACACCCATCAACAG
TATTATTTTCTCCCATGAAGACGGTACGCGACTGGGCGTGGAGCATCTGGTCGCATTGGGTCACCAGCAA
ATCGCGCTGTTAGCGGGCCCATTAAGTTCTGTCTCGGCGCGTCTGCGTCTGGCTGGCTGGCATAAATATC
TCACTCGCAATCAAATTCAGCCGATAGCGGAACGGGAAGGCGACTGGAGTGCCATGTCCGGTTTTCAACA
AACCATGCAAATGCTGAATGAGGGCATCGTTCCCACTGCGATGCTGGTTGCCAACGATCAGATGGCGCTG
GGCGCAATGCGCGCCATTACCGAGTCCGGGCTGCGCGTTGGTGCGGATATCTCGGTAGTGGGATACGACG
ATACCGAAGACAGCTCATGTTATATCCCGCCGTCAACCACCATCAAACAGGATTTTCGCCTGCTGGGGCA
AACCAGCGTGGACCGCTTGCTGCAACTCTCTCAGGGCCAGGCGGTGAAGGGCAATCAGCTGTTGCCCGTC
TCACTGGTGAAAAGAAAAACCACCCTGGCGCCCAATACGCAAACCGCCTCTCCCCGCGCGTTGGCCGATT
CATTAATGCAGCTGGCACGACAGGTTTCCCGACTGGAAAGCGGGCAGTGAGCGCAACGCAATTAATGTGA
GTTAGCTCACTCATTAGGCACCCCAGGCTTTACACTTTATGCTTCCGGCTCGTATGTTGTGTGGAATTGT
GAGCGGATAACAATTTCACACAGGAAACAGCTATGACCATGATTACGGATTCACTGGCCGTCGTTTTACA
ACGTCGTGACTGGGAAAACCCTGGCGTTACCCAACTTAATCGCCTTGCAGCACATCCCCCTTTCGCCAGC
TGGCGTAATAGCGAAGAGGCCCGCACCGATCGCCCTTCCCAACAGTTGCGCAGCCTGAATGGCGAATGGC
GCTTTGCCTGGTTTCCGGCACCAGAAGCGGTGCCGGAAAGCTGGCTGGAGTGCGATCTTCCTGAGGCCGA
TACTGTCGTCGTCCCCTCAAACTGGCAGATGCACGGTTACGATGCGCCCATCTACACCAACGTAACCTAT
CCCATTACGGTCAATCCGCCGTTTGTTCCCACGGAGAATCCGACGGGTTGTTACTCGCTCACATTTAATG
TTGATGAAAGCTGGCTACAGGAAGGCCAGACGCGAATTATTTTTGATGGCGTTGGAATT
