>Addgene plasmid #46453 | pGEX Matk-SH2 | depositor partial sequence | sequence record 65628 | Insert sequence
GGATCCGCCCTCTCCGCAGACCCCAAGCTCAGCCTCATGCCGTGGTTCCACGGGAAGATCTCGGGCCAGG
AGGCTGTCCAGCAGCTGCAGCCTCCCGAGGATGGGCTGTTCCTGGTGCGGGAGTCCGCGCGCCACCCCGG
CGACTACGTCCTGTGCGTGAGCTTTGGCCGCGACGTCATCCACTACCGCGTGCTGCACCGCGACGGCCAC
CTCACAATCGATGAGGCCGTGTTCTTCTGCAACCTCATGGACATGGTGGAGCATTACAGCAAGGACAAGG
GCGCTATCTGCACCAAGCTGGTGAGACCAAAGCGGAAACACGGGACCAAGTCGGCCGAGGAGGGAATTC
