>Addgene plasmid #46453 | pGEX Matk-SH2 | addgene partial sequence | sequence record 66802 | pGEX5
CGGATCTGGAGTTCTGTTCCAGGGGCCCCTGGGATCCGCCCTCTCCGCAGACCCCAAGCTCAGCCTCATG
CCGTGGTTCCACGGGAAGATCTCGGGCCAGGAGGCTGTCCAGCAGCTGCAGCCTCCCGAGGATGGGCTGT
TCCTGGTGCGGGAGTCCGCGCGCCACCCCGGCGACTACGTCCTGTGCGTGAGCTTTGGCCGCGACGTCAT
CCACTACCGCGTGCTGCACCGCGACGGCCACCTCACAATCGATGAGGCCGTGTTCTTCTGCAACCTCATG
GACATGGTGGAGCATTACAGCAAGGACAAGGGCGCTATCTGCACCAAGCTGGTGAGACCAAAGCGGAAAC
ACGGGACCAAGTCGGCCGAGGAGGGAATTCTATGAGCGGCCGCATCGTGACTGACTGACGATCTGCCTCG
CGCGTTTCGGTGATGACGGTGAAAACCTCTGACACATGCAGCTCCCGGAGACGGTCACAGCTTGTCTGTA
AGCGGATGCCGGGAGCAGACAAGCCCGTCAGGGCGCGTCAGCGGGTGTTGGCGGGTGTCGGGGCGCAGCC
ATGACCCAGTCACGTAGCGATAGCGGAGTGTATAATTCTTGAAGACGAAAGGGCCTCGTGATACGCCTAT
TTTTATAGGTTAATGTCATGATAATAATGGTTTCTTAGACGTCAGGTGGCACTTTTCGGGGAAATGTGCG
CGGAACCCCTATTTGTTTATTTTTCTAAATACATTCAAATATGTATCCGCTCATGAGACAATAACCCTGA
TAAATGCTTCAATAATATTGAAAAAGGAAGAGTATGAGTATTCAACATTTCCGTGTCGCCCTTATTCCCT
TTTTTGCGGCATTTTGCCTTCCTGTTTT
